>Addgene plasmid #19288 | pcDNA3 deltaN89 Beta-catenin | addgene partial sequence | sequence record 25045 | CMV-F 5'-CGCAAATGGGCGGTAGGCGTG-3'
CGTGGGGNNTTAGCAGAGCTCTCTGGCTACTAGAAGAACCCACTGCTTACTGGCTTATCGAAATTAATAC
GACTCACTATAGGGAGACCCAAGCTTGGTACCGAGCTCGGATCCCCAGCGTGGCAATGGCTCGAGCTCAG
AGGGTACGAGCTGCTATGTTCCCTGAGACATTAGATGAGGGCATGCAGATCCCATCTACACAGTTTGATG
CTGCTCATCCCACTAATGTCCAGCGTTTGGCTGAACCATCACAGATGCTGAAACATGCAGTTGTAAACTT
GATTAACTATCAAGATGATGCAGAACTTGCCACACGTGCAATCCCTGAACTGACAAAACTGCTAAATGAC
GAGGACCAGGTGGTGGTTAATAAGGCTGCAGTTATGGTCCATCAGCTTTCTAAAAAGGAAGCTTCCAGAC
ACGCTATCATGCGTTCTCCTCAGATGGTGTCTGCTATTGTACGTACCATGCAGAATACAAATGATGTAGA
AACAGCTCGTTGTACCGCTGGGACCTTGCATAACCTTTCCCATCATCGTGAGGGCTTACTGGCCATCTTT
AAGTCTGGAGGCATTCCTGCCCTGGTGAAAATGCTTGGTTCACCAGTGGATTCTGTGTTGTTTTATGCCA
TTACAACTCTCCACAACCTTTTATTACATCAAGAAGGAGCTAAAATGGCAGTGCGTTTAGCTGGTGGGCT
GCAGAAAATGGTTGCCTTGCTCANCAAAACAAATGTTAAATTCTTGGCTATTACGACAGACTGCCTCAAT
TTAGCTTATGGCACNAGAAGCAGCTCNCATATGNTAGTGTGNACCCAGCTTATAATNTATGAGACTNNCT
NCAAACTNTGGNN
