[The description below was written by a language model from this plasmid's Addgene catalogue record.]
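Description:
pcDNA3 deltaN89 Beta-catenin is a mammalian expression plasmid built on the Invitrogen pcDNA3 backbone (about 5.4 kb without insert). It is maintained as a high-copy plasmid in E. coli under ampicillin selection, and it carries a neomycin resistance marker so that stably transfected mammalian cells can be selected with G418. No feature table accompanies the record. However, the listed sequencing primers (CMV forward and BGH reverse) fit the standard pcDNA3 layout, in which the insert sits between the CMV immediate-early promoter and the bovine growth hormone polyadenylation signal.

The insert is an approximately 2.1 kb human beta-catenin (CTNNB1) cDNA cloned between BamHI and NotI sites, both of which remain intact. It encodes an N-terminally truncated protein lacking amino acids 1–89 and carries a C-terminal Flag epitope for detection or immunoprecipitation. A 12-bp sequence matching the Kozak consensus was placed upstream of the initiating ATG to support efficient translation of the truncated open reading frame. From general knowledge, the deleted N-terminal region contains the serine/threonine phosphorylation sites that normally mark beta-catenin for ubiquitin-mediated degradation, so a truncation of this kind is expected to give a stabilised, constitutively active form that accumulates and drives Tcf/Lef-dependent transcription. The associated publication examined neoplastic transformation of RK3E epithelial cells by mutant beta-catenin and its dependence on deregulated Tcf/Lef transcription. This points to use of the construct for studying oncogenic Wnt/beta-catenin signalling through transient or stable expression in mammalian cells.
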