Addgene plasmid #19288: pcDNA3 deltaN89 Beta-catenin
Depositing lab: Eric Fearon. Depositing organization: University of Michigan. Publication: Neoplastic transformation of RK3E by mutant beta-catenin requires deregulation of Tcf/Lef transcription but not activation of c-myc expression. Kolligs FT, Hu G, Dang CV, Fearon ER. Mol Cell Biol. 1999 Aug . 19(8):5696-706. PubMed 10409758.
Backbone
  Vector backbone: pcDNA3
  Backbone manufacturer: Invitrogen
  Backbone size w/o insert (bp): 5400
  Vector type: Mammalian Expression
  Selectable markers: Neomycin (select with G418)
Growth in bacteria
  Bacterial resistance: Ampicillin, 100 μg/mL
  Growth temperature: 37°C
  Growth strain: DH5alpha
  Copy number: High Copy
Gene/Insert
  Gene/Insert name: beta-catenin (alt name: CTNNB1)
  Species: H. sapiens (human)
  Insert size (bp): 2100
  Mutation: N-terminal truncation, deleted aa 1-89
  Entrez Gene: CTNNB1 (a.k.a. CTNNB, EVR7, MRD19, NEDSDV, armadillo)
  Tag / fusion protein: Flag (C terminal on insert)
  Cloning method: Restriction Enzyme; 5′ cloning site BamHI (not destroyed); 3′ cloning site NotI (not destroyed)
  Sequencing primers: 5′ CMV-F; 3′ BGH rev
Terms and licenses: Academic/Nonprofit Terms; Industry Terms: Not Available to Industry
Depositor comments: Has 12-bp sequence upstream of the initiating ATG codon matching the consensus Kozak initiator sequence.
How to cite: pcDNA3 deltaN89 Beta-catenin was a gift from Eric Fearon (Addgene plasmid # 19288 ; http://n2t.net/addgene:19288 ; RRID:Addgene_19288)
